Addgene plasmid #231952: pHR_TRE3G_mCherry_WPRE_PGK_tagBFP
Purpose: Lentiviral vector for inducible expression of the red fluorescent protein mCherry (TRE3G promoter) and constitutive expression of the blue fluorescent protein tagBFP (PGK promoter)
Depositing lab: Leonardo Morsut.
Backbone
  Vector backbone: pHR
  Vector type: Lentiviral
Growth in bacteria
  Bacterial resistance: Ampicillin, 100 μg/mL
  Growth temperature: 37°C
  Growth strain: NEB Stable
  Copy number: High Copy
Gene/Insert
  Gene/Insert name: mCherry
  Species: Synthetic
  Cloning method: Ligation Independent Cloning
  Sequencing primers: 5′ GCAGACTTTACTCCCTATC
Terms and licenses: Academic/Nonprofit Terms; Industry Terms: Not Available to Industry
How to cite: pHR_TRE3G_mCherry_WPRE_PGK_tagBFP was a gift from Leonardo Morsut (Addgene plasmid # 231952 ; http://n2t.net/addgene:231952 ; RRID:Addgene_231952)
