[The description below was written by a language model from this plasmid's Addgene catalogue record and pLannotate feature annotations shown in this document.]
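Description:
pHR_TRE3G_mCherry_WPRE_PGK_tagBFP is an HIV-1-derived lentiviral transfer vector built on the pHR backbone, about 10.8 kb in the sequenced record. It is propagated in E. coli through a high-copy ColE1/pUC-type origin and selected with ampicillin via the β-lactamase gene. The viral portion contains a truncated 5' LTR, the Ψ packaging signal with an adjoining gag fragment, the Rev response element for Rev-dependent nuclear export of the genomic RNA, the cPPT/CTS element that aids nuclear import of the reverse-transcribed genome, and a ΔU3 self-inactivating 3' LTR, which leaves the integrated provirus without LTR promoter activity. Outside the LTRs the annotation also picks up backbone remnants typical of older pHR vectors: an SV40 promoter with gpt fragments, SV40 small t intron and poly(A) sequences, and fragments of rop, bom and the tetracycline resistance gene. These appear only as fragments, so no functional role should be assumed for them.

The payload consists of two expression units in the same orientation between the LTRs. The first places mCherry under a third-generation Tet-responsive promoter (annotated as the TRE3GV variant optimised for retroviral and lentiviral use), followed by a WPRE that enhances transcript stability and expression. This promoter is quiescent on its own and needs a Tet-family transactivator such as Tet-On 3G, which this plasmid does not encode and must be supplied separately. Downstream, the mouse PGK promoter drives constitutive TagBFP. Blue fluorescence therefore marks transduced cells regardless of induction state, while red fluorescence reports activation of the TRE3G promoter, making the construct suited to use as an inducible reporter in mammalian cells.
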