Features (pLannotate 1.2.2; 35 found; start..end, strand, type, name):
    226..244     +  promoter       SP6 promoter: promoter for bacteriophage SP6 RNA polymerase
    269..502     -  LTR            3' LTR (ΔU3): self-inactivating 3' long terminal repeat (LTR) from HIV-1
    504..572     -  CDS            nef (fragment): NEF_HV1Z2 - Experimental evidence at protein level: Swiss-Prot protein existence level 1. Extracellular Nef protein targets CD4(+) T-lymphocytes for apoptosis by interacting with CXCR4 surface receptors. From Human immunodeficiency virus type 1 group M subtype D (isolate Z2/CDC-Z34) (HIV-1).
    609..626     -  misc_feature   MCS (fragment): pBluescript multiple cloning site
    644..1345    -  CDS            TagBFP: monomeric blue fluorescent protein mammalian codon-optimized
   1366..1853    -  promoter       PGK promoter: mouse phosphoglycerate kinase 1 promoter
   1870..2458    -  misc_feature   WPRE: woodchuck hepatitis virus posttranscriptional regulatory element
   2458..2476    -  misc_feature   MCS (fragment): pBluescript multiple cloning site
   2477..2496    -  misc_feature   MCS (fragment): pUC18/19 multiple cloning site
   2499..3206    -  CDS            mCherry: mCherry is a basic (constitutively fluorescent) red fluorescent protein published in 2004, derived from Discosoma sp.. It is reported to be a very rapidly-maturing monomer with low acid sensitivity.
   3205..3224    -  misc_feature   MCS (fragment): multiple cloning site
   3255..3604    -  promoter       TRE3GV promoter: 3rd-generation Tet-responsive promoter that can be activated by binding of Tet-On® 3G, optimized for retroviral and lentiviral vectors
   3666..3783    -  misc_feature   cPPT/CTS: central polypurine tract and central termination sequence of HIV-1
   3820..3920    -  CDS            Rev (fragment): human immunodeficiency virus 1 (HIV-1) Rev protein; rev; enhances nuclear export of unspliced and incompletely spliced viral mRNAs
   4297..4530    -  misc_feature   RRE: The Rev response element (RRE) of HIV-1 allows for Rev-dependent mRNA export from the nucleus to the cytoplasm.
   4705..5043    -  CDS            HIV-1 gag (fragment): gag protein from human immunodeficiency virus 1; gag
   5027..5152    -  misc_feature   HIV-1 Ψ: packaging signal of human immunodeficiency virus type 1
   5199..5456    -  LTR            5' LTR (truncated): truncated 5' long terminal repeat (LTR) from HIV-1
   5504..5833    -  CDS            nef (fragment): NEF_HV1BR - Experimental evidence at protein level: Swiss-Prot protein existence level 1. Extracellular Nef protein targets CD4(+) T-lymphocytes for apoptosis by interacting with CXCR4 surface receptors (PubMed:14990729). From Human immunodeficiency virus type 1 group M subtype B (isolate BRU/LAI) (HIV-1).
   6000..6134    -  polyA_signal   SV40 poly(A) signal: SV40 polyadenylation signal
   6157..6240    -  CDS            large T antigen (fragment): large T antigen from SV40 (simian virus 40)
   6559..6579    -  CDS            SV40 NLS: nuclear localization signal of SV40 (simian virus 40) large T antigen
   6709..6774    -  intron         small t intron: SV40 (simian virus 40) small t antigen intron
   6776..6850    -  CDS            small t antigen (fragment): SV40 (simian virus 40) small t antigen
   6854..7159    -  CDS            frsA (fragment): FRSA_ECOLI - Also known as yafA. Experimental evidence at protein level: Swiss-Prot protein existence level 1. Catalyzes the hydrolysis of esters (PubMed:15808744). Displays esterase activity toward pNP-butyrate (PubMed:15808744). May stimulate mixed-acid fermentation by acting as a fermentation/respiration switch that down-regulates respiration and up- regulates fermentation rates (PubMed:15169777). From Escherichia coli (strain K12).
   7254..7589    -  CDS            gpt (fragment): XGPT_ECOLI - Also known as gpp, gxu. Experimental evidence at protein level: Swiss-Prot protein existence level 1. Purine salvage pathway enzyme that catalyzes the transfer of the ribosyl-5-phosphate group from 5-phospho-alpha-D-ribose 1- diphosphate (PRPP) to the N9 position of the 6-oxopurines guanine and xanthine to form the corresponding ribonucleotides GMP (guanosine 5'- monophosphate) and XMP (xanthosine 5'-monophosphate), with the release of PPi. To a lesser extent, also acts on hypoxanthine (PubMed:9100006, PubMed:3886014). Does not ribophosphorylate adenine (PubMed:3886014). From Esch
   7589..7708    -  CDS            gpt (fragment): XGPT_ECOLI - Also known as gpp, gxu. Experimental evidence at protein level: Swiss-Prot protein existence level 1. Purine salvage pathway enzyme that catalyzes the transfer of the ribosyl-5-phosphate group from 5-phospho-alpha-D-ribose 1- diphosphate (PRPP) to the N9 position of the 6-oxopurines guanine and xanthine to form the corresponding ribonucleotides GMP (guanosine 5'- monophosphate) and XMP (xanthosine 5'-monophosphate), with the release of PPi. To a lesser extent, also acts on hypoxanthine (PubMed:9100006, PubMed:3886014). Does not ribophosphorylate adenine (PubMed:3886014). From Esch
   7908..8237    -  promoter       SV40 promoter: SV40 enhancer and early promoter
   8244..8300    -  CDS            lacI (fragment): lac repressor; lacI; The lac repressor binds to the lac operator to inhibit transcription in E. coli. This inhibition can be relieved by adding lactose or isopropyl-β-D-thiogalactopyranoside (IPTG).
   8483..9071    -  rep_origin     ori: high-copy-number ColE1/pMB1/pBR322/pUC origin of replication
   9242..10102   -  CDS            AmpR: β-lactamase; bla; confers resistance to ampicillin, carbenicillin, and related antibiotics
  10103..10207   -  promoter       AmpR promoter: bla
  10302..10337   +  CDS            rop (fragment): Rop protein, which maintains plasmids at low copy number; rop
  10439..10487   +  misc_feature   bom (fragment): basis of mobility region from pBR322
  10488..10767   -  CDS            TcR (fragment): tetracycline efflux protein; tet; confers resistance to tetracycline
>Addgene plasmid #231952 | pHR_TRE3G_mCherry_WPRE_PGK_tagBFP | addgene full sequence | sequence record 470261 | Addgene NGS Result
GCTAGCGATGACCCTGCTGATTGGTTCGCTGACCATTTCCGGGTGCGGGACGGCGTTACCAGAAACTCAG
AAGGTTCGTCCAACCAAACCGACTCTGACGGCAGTTTACGAGAGAGATGATAGGGTCTGCTTCAGTAAGC
CAGATGCTACACAATTAGGCTTGTACATATTGTCGTTAGAACGCGGCTACAATTAATACATAACCTTATG
TATCATACACATACGATTTAGGTGACACTATAGAATACACGGAATTAATTCTAGATGCTGCTAGAGATTT
TCCACACTGACTAAAAGGGTCTGAGGGATCTCTAGTTACCAGAGTCACACAACAGACGGGCACACACTAC
TTGAAGCACTCAAGGCAAGCTTTATTGAGGCTTAAGCAGTGGGTTCCCTAGTTAGCCAGAGAGCTCCCAG
GCTCAGATCTGGTCTAACCAGAGAGACCCAGTACAAGCAAAAAGCAGATCTTGTCTTCGTTGGGAGTGAA
TTAGCCCTTCCAGTCCCCCCTTTTCTTTTAAAAAGTGGCTAAGATCTACAGCTGCCTTGTAAGTCATTGG
TCTTAAAGGTACCGAGCTCGAATTAATTCCCTCGAGGTCGACAAATAAATCGATAAGCTTGATATCAAGC
TTGCATGCCTGCATTAATTAAGCTTGTGCCCCAGTTTGCTAGGGAGGTCGCAGTATCTGGCCACTGCCAC
CTCGTGCTGCTCGACGTAGGTCTCGTTGTTGGCCTCCTTGATTCTTTCCAGTCTGTAGTCCACATAGTAG
ACGCCAGGCATCTTGAGGTTCTTAGCGGGTTTCTTGGATCTATATGTGGTCTTGATGTTTGCGATCAGAT
GGCTCCCGCCCACGAGCTTCAGGGCCATGTCGTTTCTGCCTTCCAGGCCGCCGTCAGCGGGGTACAGCGT
CTCGGTGAAGGCCTCCCAGCCGAGTGTTTTCTTCTGCATCACAGGGCCGTTGGATGTGAAGTTCACCCCT
CTGATCTTGACGTTGTAGATGAGGCAGCCGTCCTGGAGGCTGGTGTCCTGGGTAGCGGTCAGCACGCCCC
CGTCTTCGTATGTGGTGACTCTCTCCCATGTGAAGCCCTCAGGGAAGGACTGCTTGAAGAAGTCGGGGAT
GCCCTGGGTGTGGTTGATGAAGGTCTTGCTGCCGTAGAGGAAGCTAGTAGCCAGGATGTCGAAGGCGAAG
GGGAGAGGGCCGCCCTCGACCACCTTGATTCTCATGGTCTGGGTGCCCTCGTAGGGCTTGCCTTCGCCCT
CGGATGTGCACTTGAAGTGATGGTTGTCCACGGTGCCCTCCATGTACAGCTTCATGTGCATGTTCTCCTT
AATCAGCTCGCTCATGGTAAGCTTGGGCTGCAGGTCGAAAGGCCCGGAGATGAGGAAGAGGAGAACAGCG
CGGCAGACGTGCGCTTTTGAAGCGTGCAGAATGCCGGGCCTCCGGAGGACCTTCGGGCGCCCGCCCCGCC
CCTGAGCCCGCCCCCGGACCCACCCCTTCCCAGCCTCTGAGCCCAGAAAGCGAAGGAGCAAAGCTGCTAT
TGGCCGCTGCCCCAAAGGCCTACCCGCTTCCATTGCTCAGCGGTGCTGTCCATCTGCACGAGACTAGTGA
GACGTGCTACTTCCATTTGTCACGTCCTGCACGACGCGAGCTGCGGGGCGGGGGGGAACTTCCTGACTAG
GGGAGGAGTAGAAGGTGGCGCGAAGGGGCCACCAAAGAACGGAGCCGGTTGGCGCCTACCGGTGGATGTG
GAATGTGTGCGAGGCCAGAGGCCACTTGTGTAGCGCCAAGTGCCCAGCGGGGCTGCTAAAGCGCATGCTC
CAGACTGCCTTGGGAAAAGCGCCTCCCCTACCCGGTCGACGGTATCGATGCGGGGAGGCGGCCCAAAGGG
AGATCCGACTCGTCTGAGGGCGAAGGCGAAGACGCGGAAGAGGCCGCAGAGCCGGCAGCAGGCCGCGGGA
AGGAAGGTCCGCTGGATTGAGGGCCGAAGGGACGTAGCAGAAGGACGTCCCGCGCAGAATCCAGGTGGCA
ACACAGGCGAGCAGCCAAGGAAAGGACGATGATTTCCCCGACAACACCACGGAATTGTCAGTGCCCAACA
GCCGAGCCCCTGTCCAGCAGCGGGCAAGGCAGGCGGCGATGAGTTCCGCCGTGGCAATAGGGAGGGGGAA
AGCGAAAGTCCCGGAAAGGAGCTGACAGGTGGTGGCAATGCCCCAACCAGTGGGGGTTGCGTCAGCAAAC
ACAGTGCACACCACGCCACGTTGCCTGACAACGGGCCACAACTCCTCATAAAGAGACAGCAACCAGGATT
TATACAAGGAGGAGAAAATGAAAGCCATACGGGAAGCAATAGCATGATACAAAGGCATTAAAGCAGCGTA
TCCACATAGCGTAAAAGGAGCAACATAGTTAAGAATACCAGTCAATCTTTCACAAATTTTGTAATCCAGA
GGTTGATTATCGATAAGCTTGATATCAAGCTTGCATGCCTGCAGGTTACTTGTACAGCTCGTCCATGCCG
CCGGTGGAGTGGCGGCCCTCGGCGCGTTCGTACTGTTCCACGATGGTGTAGTCCTCGTTGTGGGAGGTGA
TGTCCAACTTGATGTTGACGTTGTAGGCGCCGGGCAGCTGCACGGGCTTCTTGGCCTTGTAGGTGGTCTT
GACCTCAGCGTCGTAGTGGCCGCCGTCCTTCAGCTTCAGCCTCTGCTTGATCTCGCCCTTCAGGGCGCCG
TCCTCGGGGTACATCCGCTCGGAGGAGGCCTCCCAGCCCATGGTCTTCTTCTGCATTACGGGGCCGTCGG
AGGGGAAGTTGGTGCCGCGCAGCTTCACCTTGTAGATGAACTCGCCGTCCTGCAGGGAGGAGTCCTGGGT
CACGGTCACCACGCCGCCGTCCTCGAAGTTCATCACGCGCTCCCACTTGAAGCCCTCGGGGAAGGACAGC
TTCAAGTAGTCGGGGATGTCGGCGGGGTGCTTCACGTAGGCCTTGGAGCCGTACATGAACTGAGGGGACA
GGATGTCCCAGGCGAAGGGCAGGGGGCCACCCTTGGTCACCTTCAGCTTGGCGGTCTGGGTGCCCTCGTA
GGGGCGGCCCTCGCCCTCGCCCTCGATCTCGAACTCGTGGCCGTTCACGGAGCCCTCCATGTGCACCTTG
AAGCGCATGAACTCCTTGATGATGGCCATGTTATCCTCCTCGCCCTTGCTCACCATCCCGGGCCCGCGGT
ACCGCAAGCTTGATATCCTGCAGACGCGACGCGTAAGTATAAGACAAAAGTGTTGTGGAATTGCTCCAGG
CGATCTGACGGTTCACTAAACGAGCTCTGCTTTTATAGGCGCCCACCGTACACGCCTACCTCGACATACG
TTCTCTATCACTGATAGGGAGTAAACTGGATATACGTTCTCTATCACTGATAGGGAGTAAACTGTAGATA
CGTTCTCTATCACTGATAGGGAGTAAACTGGTCATACGTTCTCTATCACTGATAGGGAGTAAACTCCTTA
TACGTTCTCTATCACTGATAGGGAGTAAAGTCTGCATACGTTCTCTATCACTGATAGGGAGTAAACTCTT
CATACGTTCTCTATCACTGATAGGGAGTAAACTCGAGTGAAGACGAAAGGGCCTCATCGATAAACTGGAT
CTCTGCTGTCCCTGTAATAAACCCGAAAATTTTGAATTTTTGTAATTTGTTTTTGTAATTCTTTAGTTTG
TATGTCTGTTGCTATTATGTCTACTATTCTTTCCCCTGCACTGTACCCCCCAATCCCCCCTTTTCTTTTA
AAATTGTGGATGAATACTGCCATTTGGCGATACCGTCGAGATCCGTTCACTAATCGAATGGATCTGTCTC
TGTCTCTCTCTCCACCTTCTTCTTCTATTCCTTCGGGCCTGTCGGGTCCCCTCGGGGTTGGGAGGTGGGT
CTGAAACGATAATGGTGAATATCCCTGCCTAACTCTATTCACTATAGAAAGTACAGCAAAAACTATTCTT
AAACCTACCAAGCCTCCTACTATCATTATGAATAATTTTATATACCACAGCCAATTTGTTATGTTAAACC
AATTCCACAAACTTGCCCATTTATCTAATTCCAATAATTCTTGTTCATTCTTTTCTTGCTGGTTTTGCGA
TTCTTCAATTAAGGAGTGTATTAAGCTTGTGTAATTGTTAATTTCTCTGTCCCACTCCATCCAGGTCGTG
TGATTCCAAATCTGTTCCAGAGATTTATTACTCCAACTAGCATTCCAAGGCACAGCAGTGGTGCAAATGA
GTTTTCCAGAGCAACCCCAAATCCCCAGGAGCTGTTGATCCTTTAGGTATCTTTCCACAGCCAGGATTCT
TGCCTGGAGCTGCTTGATGCCCCAGACTGTGAGTTGCAACAGATGCTGTTGCGCCTCAATAGCCCTCAGC
AAATTGTTCTGCTGCTGCACTATACCAGACAATAATTGTCTGGCCTGTACCGTCAGCGTCATTGACGCTG
CGCCCATAGTGCTTCCTGCTGCTCCCAAGAACCCAAGGAACAAAGCTCCTATTCCCACTGCTCTTTTTTC
TCTCTGCACCACTCTTCTCTTTGCCTTGGTGGGTGCTACTCCTAATGGTTCAATTTTTACTACTTTATAT
TTATATAATTCACTTCTCCAATTGTCCCTCATATCTCCTCCTCCAGGTCTGAAGATCAGCGGCCGGCCGC
TTGCTGTGCGGTGGTCTTACTTTTGTTTTGCTCTTCCTCTATCTTGTCTAAAGCTTCCTTGGTGTCTTTT
ATCTCTATCCTTTGATGCACACAATAGAGGGTTGCTACTGTATTATATAATGATCTAAGTTCTTCTGATC
CTGTCTGAAGGGATGGTTGTAGCTGTCCCAGTATTTGTCTACAGCCTTCTGATGTTTCTAACAGGCCAGG
ATTAACTGCGAATCGTTCTAGCTCCCTGCTTGCCCATACTATATGTTTTAATTTATATTTTTTCTTTCCC
CCTGGCCTTAACCGAATTTTTTCCCATCGCGATCTAATTCTCCCCCGCTTAATACTGACGCTCTCGCACC
CATCTCTCTCCTTCTAGCCTCCGCTAGTCAAAATTTTTGGCGTACTCACCAGTCGCCGCCCCTCGCCTCT
TGCCGTGCGCGCTTCAGCAAGCCGAGTCCTGCGTCGAGAGAGCTCCTCTGGTTTCCCTTTCGCTTTCAAG
TCCCTGTTCGGGCGCCACTGCTAGAGATTTTCCACACTGACTAAAAGGGTCTGAGGGATCTCTAGTTACC
AGAGTCACACAACAGACGGGCACACACTACTTGAAGCACTCAAGGCAAGCTTTATTGAGGCTTAAGCAGT
GGGTTCCCTAGTTAGCCAGAGAGCTCCCAGGCTCAGATCTGGTCTAACCAGAGAGACCCAGTACAGGCAA
AAAGCAGCTGCTTATATGCAGGATCTGAGGGCTCGCCACTCCCCAGTCCCGCCCAGGCCACGCCTCCCTG
GAAAGTCCCCAGCGGAAAGTCCCTTGTAGCAAGCTCGATATCAGCAGTTCTTGAAGTACTCCGGATGCAG
CTCTCGGGCCACGTGATGAAATGCTAGGCGGCTGTCAAACCTCCACTCTAACACTTCTCTCTCCGGGTCA
TCCATCCCATGCAGGCTCACAGGGTGTAACAAGCTGGTGTTCTCTCCTTTATTGGCCTCTTCTACCTTAT
CTGGCTCAACTGGTACTAGCTTGTAGCACCATCCAAAGGTCAGTGGATATCTGACCCCTGGCCCTGGTGT
GTAGTTCTGCTAATCAGGGAAGTAGCCTTGTGTGTGGTAGATCCACAGATCAAGGATATCTTGTCTTCTT
TGGGAGTGAATTAGCCCTTCCAACTACTAAGTTTGTAGTACATATTTAACAAATACAATTTCTTTAAAAT
GAAAATAATTCAGAGGAATCACAGGTTTAGAGTAAATGAAACCACAGGTAATTGGCAGTGGTAATAGGGT
ATGGGGTGGGAAGTTTGGGATGATTTTGGTTAGCTTGAGTTATCCAGTTGATCCAGACATGATAAGATAC
ATTGATGAGTTTGGACAAACCACAACTAGAATGCAGTGAAAAAAATGCTTTATTTGTGAAATTTGTGATG
CTATTGCTTTATTTGTAACCATTATAAGCTGCAATAAACAAGTTAACAACAACAATTGCATTCATTTTAT
GTTTCAGGTTCAGGGGGAGGTGTGGGAGGTTTTTTAAAGCAAGTAAAACCTCTACAAATGTGGTATGGCT
GATTATGATCTCTAGTCAAGGCACTATACATCAAATATTCCTTATTAACCCCTTTACAAATTAAAAAGCT
AAAGGTACACAATTTTTGAGCATAGTTATTAATAGCAGACACTCTATGCCTGTGTGGAGTAAGAAAAAAC
AGTATGTTATGATTATAACTGTTATGCCTACTTATAAAGGTTACAGAATATTTTTCCATAATTTTCTTGT
ATAGCAGTGCAGCTTTTTCCTTTGTGGTGTAAATAGCAAAGCAAGCAAGAGTTCTATTACTAAACACAGC
ATGACTCAAAAAACTTAGCAATTCTGAAGGAAAGTCCTTGGGGTCTTCTACCTTTCTCTTCTTTTTTGGA
GGAGTAGAATGTTGAGAGTCAGCAGTAGCCTCATCATCACTAGATGGCATTTCTTCTGAGCAAAACAGGT
TTTCCTCATTAAAGGCATTCCACCACTGCTCCCATTCATCAGTTCCATAGGTTGGAATCTAAAATACACA
AACAATTAGAATCAGTAGTTTAACACATTATACACTTAAAAATTTTATATTTACCTTAGAGCTTTAAATC
TCTGTAGGTAGTTTGTCCAATTATGTCACACCACAGAAGTAAGGTTCCTTCACAAAGATCCGGGGCCCAC
TCATAAATCCAGTTGCCGCCACGGTAGCCAATCACCGTATCGTATAAATCATCGTCGGTACGTTCGGCAT
CGCTCATCACAATACGTGCCTGGACGTCGAGGATTTCGCGTGGGTCAATGCCGCGCCAGATCCACATCAG
ACGGTTAATCATGCGATACCAGTGAGGGATGGTTTTACCATCAAGGGCCGACTGCACAGGCGGTTGTGCG
CCGTGATTAAAGCGGCGGACTAGCGTCGAGGTTTCAGGATGTTTAAAGCGGGGTTTGAACAGGGTTTCGC
TCAGGTTTGCCTGTGTCATGGATGCAGCCTCCAGAATACTTACTGGAAACTATTGTAACCCGCCTGAAGT
TAAAAAGAACAACGCCCGGCAGTGCCAGGCGTTGAAAAGATTAGCGACCGGAGATTGGCGGGACGAATAC
GACGCCCATATCCCACGGCTGTTCAATCCAGGTATCTTGCGGGATATCAACAACATAGTCATCAACCAGC
GGACGACCAGCCGGTTTTGCGAAGATGGTGACAAAGTGCGCTTTTGGATACATTTCACGAATCGCAACCG
CAGTACCACCGGTATCCACCAGGTCATCAATAACGATGAAGCCTTCGCCATCGCCTTCTGCGCGTTTCAG
CACTTTAAGCTCGCGCTGGTTGTCGTGATCGTAGCTGGAAATACAAACGGTATCGACATGACGAATACCC
AGTTCACGCGCCAGTAACGCACCCGGTACAGACCGCCACGGCTTACGGCAATAATGCCTTTCCATTGTTC
AGAAGGCATCAGTCGGCTTGCGAGTTTACGTGCATGGATCTGCAACATGTCCCAGGTGACGATGTATTTT
TCGCTCATGTGAAGTGTCCCAGCCTGTTTATCTACGGCTTAAAAAGTGTTCGAGGGGAAAATAGGTTGCG
CGAGATTATAGAGATCTGGCGCACTAAAAACCAGTATTTCACATGAGTCCGCGTCTTTTTACGCACTGCC
TCTCCCTGACGCGGGATAAAGTGGTATTCTCAAACATATCTCGCAAGCCTGTCTTGTGTCCAAGCTTTTT
GCAAAAGCCTAGGCCTCCAAAAAAGCCTCCTCACTACTTCTGGAATAGCTCAGAGGCCGAGGCGGCCTCG
GCCTCTGCATAAATAAAAAAAATTAGTCAGCCATGGGGCGGAGAATGGGCGGAACTGGGCGGAGTTAGGG
GCGGGATGGGCGGAGTTAGGGGCGGGACTATGGTTGCTGACTAATTGAGATGCATGCTTTGCATACTTCT
GCCTGCTGGGGAGCCTGGGGACTTTCCACACCTGGTTGCTGACTAATTGAGATGCATGCTTTGCATACTT
CTGCCTGCTGGGGAGCCTGGGGACTTTCCACACCCTAACTGACACACATTCCACAGCTGCATTAATGAAT
CGGCCAACGCGCGGGGAGAGGCGGTTTGCGTATTGGGCGCTCTTCCGCTTCCTCGCTCACTGACTCGCTG
CGCTCGGTCGTTCGGCTGCGGCGAGCGGTATCAGCTCACTCAAAGGCGGTAATACGGTTATCCACAGAAT
CAGGGGATAACGCAGGAAAGAACATGTGAGCAAAAGGCCAGCAAAAGGCCAGGAACCGTAAAAAGGCCGC
GTTGCTGGCGTTTTTCCATAGGCTCCGCCCCCCTGACGAGCATCACAAAAATCGACGCTCAAGTCAGAGG
TGGCGAAACCCGACAGGACTATAAAGATACCAGGCGTTTCCCCCTGGAAGCTCCCTCGTGCGCTCTCCTG
TTCCGACCCTGCCGCTTACCGGATACCTGTCCGCCTTTCTCCCTTCGGGAAGCGTGGCGCTTTCTCATAG
CTCACGCTGTAGGTATCTCAGTTCGGTGTAGGTCGTTCGCTCCAAGCTGGGCTGTGTGCACGAACCCCCC
GTTCAGCCCGACCGCTGCGCCTTATCCGGTAACTATCGTCTTGAGTCCAACCCGGTAAGACACGACTTAT
CGCCACTGGCAGCAGCCACTGGTAACAGGATTAGCAGAGCGAGGTATGTAGGCGGTGCTACAGAGTTCTT
GAAGTGGTGGCCTAACTACGGCTACACTAGAAGAACAGTATTTGGTATCTGCGCTCTGCTGAAGCCAGTT
ACCTTCGGAAAAAGAGTTGGTAGCTCTTGATCCGGCAAACAAACCACCGCTGGTAGCGGTGGTTTTTTTG
TTTGCAAGCAGCAGATTACGCGCAGAAAAAAAGGATCTCAAGAAGATCCTTTGATCTTTTCTACGGGGTC
TGACGCTCAGTGGAACGAAAACTCACGTTAAGGGATTTTGGTCATGAGATTATCAAAAAGGATCTTCACC
TAGATCCTTTTAAATTAAAAATGAAGTTTTAAATCAATCTAAAGTATATATGAGTAAACTTGGTCTGACA
GTTACCAATGCTTAATCAGTGAGGCACCTATCTCAGCGATCTGTCTATTTCGTTCATCCATAGTTGCCTG
ACTCCCCGTCGTGTAGATAACTACGATACGGGAGGGCTTACCATCTGGCCCCAGTGCTGCAATGATACCG
CGAGACCCACGCTCACCGGCTCCAGATTTATCAGCAATAAACCAGCCAGCCGGAAGGGCCGAGCGCAGAA
GTGGTCCTGCAACTTTATCCGCCTCCATCCAGTCTATTAATTGTTGCCGGGAAGCTAGAGTAAGTAGTTC
GCCAGTTAATAGTTTGCGCAACGTTGTTGCCATTGCTACAGGCATCGTGGTGTCACGCTCGTCGTTTGGT
ATGGCTTCATTCAGCTCCGGTTCCCAACGATCAAGGCGAGTTACATGATCCCCCATGTTGTGCAAAAAAG
CGGTTAGCTCCTTCGGTCCTCCGATCGTTGTCAGAAGTAAGTTGGCCGCAGTGTTATCACTCATGGTTAT
GGCAGCACTGCATAATTCTCTTACTGTCATGCCATCCGTAAGATGCTTTTCTGTGACTGGTGAGTACTCA
ACCAAGTCATTCTGAGAATAGTGTATGCGGCGACCGAGTTGCTCTTGCCCGGCGTCAATACGGGATAATA
CCGCGCCACATAGCAGAACTTTAAAAGTGCTCATCATTGGAAAACGTTCTTCGGGGCGAAAACTCTCAAG
GATCTTACCGCTGTTGAGATCCAGTTCGATGTAACCCACTCGTGCACCCAACTGATCTTCAGCATCTTTT
ACTTTCACCAGCGTTTCTGGGTGAGCAAAAACAGGAAGGCAAAATGCCGCAAAAAAGGGAATAAGGGCGA
CACGGAAATGTTGAATACTCATACTCTTCCTTTTTCAATATTATTGAAGCATTTATCAGGGTTATTGTCT
CATGAGCGGATACATATTTGAATGTATTTAGAAAAATAAACAAATAGGGGTTCCGCGCACATTTCCCCGA
AAAGTGCCACCTGACGTCTAAGAAACCATTATTATCATGACATTAACCTATAAAAATAGGCGTATCACGA
GGCCCTTTCGTCTCGCGCGTTTCGGTGATGACGGTGAAAACCTCTGACACATGCAGCTCCCGGAGACGGT
CACAGCTTGTCTGTAAGCGGATGCCGGGAGCAGACAAGCCCGTCAGGGCGCGTCAGCGGGTGTTGGCGGG
TGTCGGGGCTGGCTTAACTATGCGGCATCAGAGCAGATTGTACTGAGAGTGCACCATTCGACGCTCTCCC
TTATGCGACTCCTGCATTAGGAAGCAGCCCAGTAGTAGGTTGAGGCCGTTGAGCACCGCCGCCGCAAGGA
ATGGTGCATGCAAGGAGATGGCGCCCAACAGTCCCCCGGCCACGGGGCCTGCCACCATACCCACGCCGAA
ACAAGCGCTCATGAGCCCGAAGTGGCGAGCCCGATCTTCCCCATCGGTGATGTCGGCGATATAGGCGCCA
GCAACCGCACCTGTGGCGCCGGTGATGCCGGCCACGATGCGTCCGGCGTAGAGGATCTG
