>Addgene plasmid #231952 | pHR_TRE3G_mCherry_WPRE_PGK_tagBFP | depositor partial sequence | sequence record 455831 | Forward
NNNNNNNCNGNNNNGNNGNGGCCACCCTTGGTCACCTTCAGCTTGGCGGTCTGGGTGCCCTCGTAGGGGC
GGCCCTCGCCCTCGCCCTCGATCTCGAACTCGTGGCCGTTCACGGAGCCCTCCATGTGCACCTTGAAGCG
CATGAACTCCTTGATGATGGCCATGTTATCCTCCTCGCCCTTGCTCACCATCCCGGGCCCGCGGTACCGC
AAGCTTGATATCCTGCAGACGCGACGCGTAAGTATAAGACAAAAGTGTTGTGGAATTGCTCCAGGCGATC
TGACGGTTCACTAAACGAGCTCTGCTTTTATAGGCGCCCACCGTACACGCCTACCTCGACATACGTTCTC
TATCACTGATAGGGAGTAAACTGGATATACGTTCTCTATCACTGATAGGGAGTAAACTGTAGATACGTTC
TCTATCACTGATAGGGAGTAAACTGGTCATACGTTCTCTATCACTGATAGGGAGTAAACTCCTTATACGT
TCTCTATCACTGATAGGGAGTAAAGTCTGCATACGTTCTCTATCACTGATAGGGAGTAAACTCTTCATAC
GTTCTCTATCACTGATAGGGAGTAAACTCGAGTGAAGACGAAAGGGCCTCATCGATAAACTGGATCTCTG
CTGTCCCTGTAATAAACCCGAAAATTTTGAATTTTTGTAATTTGTTTTTGTAATTCTTTAGTTTGTATGT
CTGTTGCTATTATGTCTACTATTCTTTCCCCTGCACTGTACCCCCCAATCCCCCCTTTTCTTTTAAAATT
GTGGATGAATACTGCCATTTGGCGATACCGTCGAGATCCGTTCACTAATCGAATGGATCTGTCTCTGTCT
CTCTCTCCACCTTCTTCTTCTATTCCTTCGGGCCTGTCGGGTCCCCTCGGGGTTGGGAGGTGGGTCTGAA
ACGATAATGGTGAATATCCCTGCCTAACTCTATTCACTATAGAAAGTACAGCAAAAACTATTCTTAAACC
TACCAAGCCTCCTACTATCATTATGAATAATTTTATATACCACAGCCAATTTGTTATGTTAAACCAATTC
CNCAANN
