>Addgene plasmid #231952 | pHR_TRE3G_mCherry_WPRE_PGK_tagBFP | depositor partial sequence | sequence record 455832 | Reverse
NNNNNNNNNNNNNNNGAGTTNCTCCCTATCAGTGATAGAGAACGTATGACCAGTTTACTCCCTATCAGTG
ATAGAGAACGTATCTACAGTTTACTCCCTATCAGTGATAGAGAACGTATATCCAGTTTACTCCCTATCAG
TGATAGAGAACGTATGTCGAGGTAGGCGTGTACGGTGGGCGCCTATAAAAGCAGAGCTCGTTTAGTGAAC
CGTCAGATCGCCTGGAGCAATTCCACAACACTTTTGTCTTATACTTACGCGTCGCGTCTGCAGGATATCA
AGCTTGCGGTACCGCGGGCCCGGGATGGTGAGCAAGGGCGAGGAGGATAACATGGCCATCATCAAGGAGT
TCATGCGCTTCAAGGTGCACATGGAGGGCTCCGTGAACGGCCACGAGTTCGAGATCGAGGGCGAGGGCGA
GGGCCGCCCCTACGAGGGCACCCAGACCGCCAAGCTGAAGGTGACCAAGGGTGGCCCCCTGCCCTTCGCC
TGGGACATCCTGTCCCCTCAGTTCATGTACGGCTCCAAGGCCTACGTGAAGCACCCCGCCGACATCCCCG
ACTACTTGAAGCTGTCCTTCCCCGAGGGCTTCAAGTGGGAGCGCGTGATGAACTTCGAGGACGGCGGCGT
GGTGACCGTGACCCAGGACTCCTCCCTGCAGGACGGCGAGTTCATCTACAAGGTGAAGCTGCGCGGCACC
AACTTCCCCTCCGACGGCCCCGTAATGCAGAAGAAGACCATGGGCTGGGAGGCCTCCTCCGAGCGGATGT
ACCCCGAGGACGGCGCCCTGAANGGCGAGATCAAGCAGAGGCTGAAGCTGAANGACGGCGGCCACTACGA
CGCTGANGTCAAGACCACCTACAAGGCCAAGAAGCCCGTGCAGCTGCCCGGCGCCTACAACGTCAACATC
AAGTTGGACATCACCTCCCACAACGAGGACTACACCATCGTGGAACAGTACGAACGCGCCGAGGGCCGCC
ACTCCACCGGCGGCATGGACGANCTGTACAGTAACCTGCNNCATGCAAGCTTGATATCAAGCTTATCGAN
